>Addgene plasmid #111900 | pEMS2274 | depositor full sequence | sequence record 210446 | pEMS2274 sequence 5794 bps
CTGCGCGCTCGCTCGCTCACTGAGGCCGCCCGGGCAAAGCCCGGGCGTCGGGCGACCTTTGGTCGCCCGG
CCTCAGTGAGCGAGCGAGCGCGCAGAGAGGGAGTGGCCAACTCCATCACTAGGGGTTCCTTGTAGTTAAT
GATTAACCCGCCATGCTACTTATCTACGTAGCCATGCTCTAGGAAGATCGGAATTCCCTAGGCCGGCCTC
GCAGCTGCTCATTTTGTGAAGTGAATGCTGATTTGGGGGCCGGGTGGGGTTCGTCTGTACATCGTGCACT
GTCAGACCCTTCCTGAAGGATTTTTGTTACTGAAGTATCAGAAGGCCCTTGTTCTAAGGTGGTGGCACTG
TAATATCTGGCCCAGGAGGAGGTCAGTGCCGTGCCGGCGAGTCCTTTGCTCCCTTCCTTCTCTGACCAGT
AAACGCATCTCCAGTCGCTCCCCCGAGGCCCCCCTGCACGCAGTCTCCGACCTCAGAGAGTGAGTCAGAT
AGAAGCCGCTGCCCACCCTCCCCCACCCTGGCCGGGTTCTTGCCTGGCTTGTGCGTCCTTGTGACAATTC
CTGACACGGATGCGCACCGGGCAGTGGCACGTCCAGGTGCTGTGCGCGCCCGGGCCCACAAAGCTCCTTT
GGACGCTCATGGCAGCCCCTTGGTGGAGGAGGTCGGGTGCCCACCCCCTCCCCGCCCACTGCGGAAGCCG
CTCCTCTGGGAGACAGCCCCTCCTTTCGAATGCGCGGGGCCCTCAGACCGCGCCCGGCCCAGCGCTGGGG
GATCCTTGGCTGCGGGAGGGGCGCCGCATTGCGCGCGGCGGGCGGGGACGCGCGGTGCGGAGCCTGCGGG
CCGGGCGGGGCTCTGCGGCGGCGCCTCCCGATTGGCCACCCGCGGTGACATCAGCCGATGCGAAGGGCGG
GGCCGCGGCTATAAGAGCGCGCGGCCGCGGTCCCCGACCCTCAGCAGCCAGCCCGGCCCGCCCGCGCCCG
TCCGCAGCCGCCCGCCAGACGCGCCCAGTGGCGCGCCGAAGTTGGTCGTGAGGCACTGGGCAGGTAAGTA
TCAAGGTTACAAGACAGGTTTAAGGAGACCAATAGAAACTGGGCTTGTCGAGACAGAGAAGACTCTTGCG
TTTCTGATAGGCACCTATTGGTCTTACTGACATCCACTTTGCCTTTCTCTCCACAGGTGTCCACTCCCAG
GCGGCCGCCACCATGGTGAGCAAGGGCGAGGAGCTGTTCACCGGGGTGGTGCCCATCCTGGTCGAGCTGG
ACGGCGACGTAAACGGCCACAAGTTCAGCGTGTCCGGCGAGGGCGAGGGCGATGCCACCTACGGCAAGCT
GACCCTGAAGTTCATCTGCACCACCGGCAAGCTGCCCGTGCCCTGGCCCACCCTCGTGACCACCTTCACC
TACGGCGTGCAGTGCTTCGCCCGCTACCCCGACCACATGAAGCAGCACGACTTCTTCAAGTCCGCCATGC
CCGAAGGCTACGTCCAGGAGCGCACCATCTTCTTCAAGGACGACGGCAACTACAAGACCCGCGCCGAGGT
GAAGTTCGAGGGCGACACCCTGGTGAACCGCATCGAGCTGAAGGGCATCGACTTCAAGGAGGACGGCAAC
ATCCTGGGGCACAAGCTGGAGTACAACTACAACAGCCACAAGGTCTATATCACCGCCGACAAGCAGAAGA
ACGGCATCAAGGTGAACTTCAAGACCCGCCACAACATCGAGGACGGCAGCGTGCAGCTCGCCGACCACTA
CCAGCAGAACACCCCCATCGGCGACGGCCCCGTGCTGCTGCCCGACAACCACTACCTGAGCACCCAGTCC
GCCCTGAGCAAAGACCCCAACGAGAAGCGCGATCACATGGTCCTGCTGGAGTTCGTGACCGCCGCCGGGA
TCACTCTCGGCATGGACGAGCTGTACAAGTAAGCGGCCGCGATCGCTCAACCTCTGGATTACAAAATTTG
TGAAAGATTGACTGGTATTCTTAACTATGTTGCTCCTTTTACGCTATGTGGATACGCTGCTTTAATGCCT
TTGTATCATGCTATTGCTTCCCGTATGGCTTTCATTTTCTCCTCCTTGTATAAATCCTGGTTGCTGTCTC
TTTATGAGGAGTTGTGGCCCGTTGTCAGGCAACGTGGCGTGGTGTGCACTGTGTTTGCTGACGCAACCCC
CACTGGTTGGGGCATTGCCACCACCTGTCAGCTCCTTTCCGGGACTTTCGCTTTCCCCCTCCCTATTGCC
ACGGCGGAACTCATCGCCGCCTGCCTTGCCCGCTGCTGGACAGGGGCTCGGCTGTTGGGCACTGACAATT
CCGTGGTGTTGTCGGGGAAATCATCGTCCTTTCCTTGGCTGCTCGCCTGTGTTGCCACCTGGATTCTGCG
CGGGACGTCCTTCTGCTACGTCCCTTCGGCCCTCAATCCAGCGGACCTTCCTTCCCGCGGCCTGCTGCCG
GCTCTGCGGCCTCTTCCGCGTCTTCGCCTTCGCCCTCAGACGAGTCGGATCTCCCTTTGGGCCGCCTCCC
CGCGATCGCAGACATGATAAGATACATTGATGAGTTTGGACAAACCACAACTAGAATGCAGTGAAAAAAA
TGCTTTATTTGTGAAATTTGTGATGCTATTGCTTTATTTGTAACCATTATAAGCTGCAATAAACAAGTTA
ACAACAACAATTGCATTCATTTTATGTTTCAGGTTCAGGGGGAGATGTGGGAGGTTTTTTAAAGCAAGTA
AAACCTCTACAAATGTGGTAGTCGAAATTCCCGATAAGGATCTTCGTCGACGAATTCCCGATAAGGATCT
TCCTAGAGCATGGCTACGTAGATAAGTAGCATGGCGGGTTAATCATTAACTACAAGGAACCCCTAGTGAT
GGAGTTGGCCACTCCCTCTCTGCGCGCTCGCTCGCTCACTGAGGCCGGGCGACCAAAGGTCGCCCGACGC
CCGGGCTTTGCCCGGGCGGCCTCAGTGAGCGAGCGAGCGCGCAGCCTTAATTAACCTAATTCACTGGCCG
TCGTTTTACAACGTCGTGACTGGGAAAACCCTGGCGTTACCCAACTTAATCGCCTTGCAGCACATCCCCC
TTTCGCCAGCTGGCGTAATAGCGAAGAGGCCCGCACCGATCGCCCTTCCCAACAGTTGCGCAGCCTGAAT
GGCGAATGGG
[124 nt withheld, positions 3161-3284]
C
[91 nt withheld, positions 3286-3376]
A
[49 nt withheld, positions 3378-3426]
CCTTTGACGTTGGAGTCCACGTTCTTT
[37 nt withheld, positions 3454-3490]
ACCCTATCTCGGTCTATTCTTTTGATTTATAAGGGATTTTGCCGATTTCGGCCTATTGGTTAAAAAATGA
GCTGATTTAACAAAAATTTAACGCGAATTTTAACAAAATATTAACGCTTACAATTTAGGTGGCACTTTTC
GGGGAAATGTGCGCGGAACCCCTATTTGTTTATTTTTCTAAATACATTCAAATATGTATCCGCTCATGAG
ACAATAACCCTGATAAATGCTTCAATAATATTGAAAAAGGAAGAGTATGAGTATTCAACATTTCCGTGTC
GCCCTTATTCCCTTTTTTGCGGCATTTTGCCTTCCTGTTTTTGCTCACCCAGAAACGCTGGTGAAAGTAA
AAGATGCTGAAGATCAGTTGGGTGCACGAGTGGGTTACATCGAACTGGATCTCAACAGCGGTAAGATCCT
TGAGAGTTTTCGCCCCGAAGAACGTTTTCCAATGATGAGCACTTTTAAAGTTCTGCTATGTGGCGCGGTA
TTATCCCGTATTGACGCCGGGCAAGAGCAACTCGGTCGCCGCATACACTATTCTCAGAATGACTTGGTTG
AGTACTCACCAGTCACAGAAAAGCATCTTACGGATGGCATGACAGTAAGAGAATTATGCAGTGCTGCCAT
AACCATGAGTGATAACACTGCGGCCAACTTACTTCTGACAACGATCGGAGGACCGAAGGAGCTAACCGCT
TTTTTGCACAACATGGGGGATCATGTAACTCGCCTTGATCGTTGGGAACCGGAGCTGAATGAAGCCATAC
CAAACGACGAGCGTGACACCACGATGCCTGTAGCAATGGCAACAACGTTGCGCAAACTATTAACTGGCGA
ACTACTTACTCTAGCTTCCCGGCAACAATTAATAGACTGGATGGAGGCGGATAAAGTTGCAGGACCACTT
CTGCGCTCGGCCCTTCCGGCTGGCTGGTTTATTGCTGATAAATCTGGAGCCGGTGAGCGTGGGTCTCGCG
GTATCATTGCAGCACTGGGGCCAGATGGTAAGCCCTCCCGTATCGTAGTTATCTACACGACGGGGAGTCA
GGCAACTATGGATGAACGAAATAGACAGATCGCTGAGATAGGTGCCTCACTGATTAAGCATTGGTAACTG
TCAGACCAAGTTTACTCATATATACTTTAGATTGATTTAAAACTTCATTTTTAATTTAAAAGGATCTAGG
TGAAGATCCTTTTTGATAATCTCATGACCAAAATCCCTTAACGTGAGTTTTCGTTCCACTGAGCGTCAGA
CCCCGTAGAAAAGATCAAAGGATCTTCTTGAGATCCTTTTTTTCTGCGCGTAATCTGCTGCTTGCAAACA
AAAAAACCACCGCTACCAGCGGTGGTTTGTTTGCCGGATCAAGAGCTACCAACTCTTTTTCCGAAGGTAA
CTGGCTTCAGCAGAGCGCAGATACCAAATACTGTTCTTCTAGTGTAGCCGTAGTTAGGCCACCACTTCAA
GAACTCTGTAGCACCGCCTACATACCTCGCTCTGCTAATCCTGTTACCAGTGGCTGCTGCCAGTGGCGAT
AAGTCGTGTCTTACCGGGTTGGACTCAAGACGATAGTTACCGGATAAGGCGCAGCGGTCGGGCTGAACGG
GGGGTTCGTGCACACAGCCCAGCTTGGAGCGAACGACCTACACCGAACTGAGATACCTACAGCGTGAGCT
ATGAGAAAGCGCCACGCTTCCCGAAGGGAGAAAGGCGGACAGGTATCCGGTAAGCGGCAGGGTCGGAACA
GGAGAGCGCACGAGGGAGCTTCCAGGGGGAAACGCCTGGTATCTTTATAGTCCTGTCGGGTTTCGCCACC
TCTGACTTGAGCGTCGATTTTTGTGATGCTCGTCAGGGGGGCGGAGCCTATGGAAAAACGCCAGCAACGC
GGCCTTTTTACGGTTCCTGGCCTTTTGCTGGCCTTTTGCTCACATGTTCTTTCCTGCGTTATCCCCTGAT
TCTGTGGATAACCGTATTACCGCCTTTGAGTGAGCTGATACCGCTCGCCGCAGCCGAACGACCGAGCGCA
GCGAGTCAGTGAGCGAGGAAGCGGAAGAGCGCCCAATACGCAAACCGCCTCTCCCCGCGCGTTGGCCGAT
TCATTAATGCAGCTGGCACGACAGGTTTCCCGACTGGAAAGCGGGCAGTGAGCGCAACGCAATTAATGTG
AGTTAGCTCACTCATTAGGCACCCCAGGCTTTACACTTTATGCTTCCGGCTCGTATGTTGTGTGGAATTG
TGAGCGGATAACAATTTCACACAGGAAACAGCTATGACCATGATTACGCCAGATTTAATTAAGG
Features (pLannotate 1.2.2; 16 found; start..end, strand, type, name):
   1044..1176    +  intron         chimeric intron: chimera between introns from human β-globin and immunoglobulin heavy chain genes
   1203..1922    +  CDS            EmGFP: Emerald GFP mammalian codon-optimized
   1937..2523    +  misc_feature   WPRE: woodchuck hepatitis virus posttranscriptional regulatory element
   2538..2659    -  polyA_signal   SV40 poly(A) signal: SV40 polyadenylation signal
   2682..2750    -  CDS            large T antigen (fragment): large T antigen from SV40 (simian virus 40)
   2855..2985    +  repeat_region  AAV2 ITR (fragment): inverted terminal repeat of adeno-associated virus serotype 2 inverted
   2999..3156    +  CDS            lacZα (fragment): LacZα fragment of β-galactosidase; lacZ fragment
   3161..3589    +  rep_origin     f1 ori (sequence partly withheld): f1 bacteriophage origin of replication; arrow indicates direction of (+) strand synthesis
   3642..3746    +  promoter       AmpR promoter: bla
   3747..4607    +  CDS            AmpR: β-lactamase; bla; confers resistance to ampicillin, carbenicillin, and related antibiotics
   4778..5366    +  rep_origin     ori: high-copy-number ColE1/pMB1/pBR322/pUC origin of replication
   5549..5641    +  CDS            lacI (fragment): lac repressor; lacI; The lac repressor binds to the lac operator to inhibit transcription in E. coli. This inhibition can be relieved by adding lactose or isopropyl-β-D-thiogalactopyranoside (IPTG).
   5654..5675    +  protein_bind   CAP binding site: CAP binding activates transcription in the presence of cAMP. E. coli catabolite activator protein
   5690..5720    +  promoter       lac promoter: promoter for the E. coli lac operon
   5728..5744    +  protein_bind   lac operator: The lac repressor binds to the lac operator to inhibit transcription in E. coli. This inhibition can be relieved by adding lactose or isopropyl-β-D-thiogalactopyranoside (IPTG). lac repressor encoded by lacI
   5794..130     -  repeat_region  AAV2 ITR (fragment) (across the origin): inverted terminal repeat of adeno-associated virus serotype 2 inverted
