>Addgene plasmid #111900 | pEMS2274 | addgene full sequence | sequence record 216055 | Addgene NGS Result
CTGCGCGCTCGCTCGCTCACTGAGGCCGCCCGGGCAAAGCCCGGGCGTCGGGCGACCTTTGGTCGCCCGG
CCTCAGTGAGCGAGCGAGCGCGCAGAGAGGGAGTGGCCAACTCCATCACTAGGGGTTCCTTGTAGTTAAT
GATTAACCCGCCATGCTACTTATCTACGTAGCCATGCTCTAGGAAGATCGGAATTCCCTAGGCCGGCCTC
GCAGCTGCTCATTTTGTGAAGTGAATGCTGATTTGGGGGCCGGGTGGGGTTCGTCTGTACATCGTGCACT
GTCAGACCCTTCCTGAAGGATTTTTGTTACTGAAGTATCAGAAGGCCCTTGTTCTAAGGTGGTGGCACTG
TAATATCTGGCCCAGGAGGAGGTCAGTGCCGTGCCGGCGAGTCCTTTGCTCCCTTCCTTCTCTGACCAGT
AAACGCATCTCCAGTCGCTCCCCCGAGGCCCCCCTGCACGCAGTCTCCGACCTCAGAGAGTGAGTCAGAT
AGAAGCCGCTGCCCACCCTCCCCCACCCTGGCCGGGTTCTTGCCTGGCTTGTGCGTCCTTGTGACAATTC
CTGACACGGATGCGCACCGGGCAGTGGCACGTCCAGGTGCTGTGCGCGCCCGGGCCCACAAAGCTCCTTT
GGACGCTCATGGCAGCCCCTTGGTGGAGGAGGTCGGGTGCCCACCCCCTCCCCGCCCACTGCGGAAGCCG
CTCCTCTGGGAGACAGCCCCTCCTTTCGAATGCGCGGGGCCCTCAGACCGCGCCCGGCCCAGCGCTGGGG
GATCCTTGGCTGCGGGAGGGGCGCCGCATTGCGCGCGGCGGGCGGGGACGCGCGGTGCGGAGCCTGCGGG
CCGGGCGGGGCTCTGCGGCGGCGCCTCCCGATTGGCCACCCGCGGTGACATCAGCCGATGCGAAGGGCGG
GGCCGCGGCTATAAGAGCGCGCGGCCGCGGTCCCCGACCCTCAGCAGCCAGCCCGGCCCGCCCGCGCCCG
TCCGCAGCCGCCCGCCAGACGCGCCCAGTGGCGCGCCGAAGTTGGTCGTGAGGCACTGGGCAGGTAAGTA
TCAAGGTTACAAGACAGGTTTAAGGAGACCAATAGAAACTGGGCTTGTCGAGACAGAGAAGACTCTTGCG
TTTCTGATAGGCACCTATTGGTCTTACTGACATCCACTTTGCCTTTCTCTCCACAGGTGTCCACTCCCAG
GCGGCCGCCACCATGGTGAGCAAGGGCGAGGAGCTGTTCACCGGGGTGGTGCCCATCCTGGTCGAGCTGG
ACGGCGACGTAAACGGCCACAAGTTCAGCGTGTCCGGCGAGGGCGAGGGCGATGCCACCTACGGCAAGCT
GACCCTGAAGTTCATCTGCACCACCGGCAAGCTGCCCGTGCCCTGGCCCACCCTCGTGACCACCTTCACC
TACGGCGTGCAGTGCTTCGCCCGCTACCCCGACCACATGAAGCAGCACGACTTCTTCAAGTCCGCCATGC
CCGAAGGCTACGTCCAGGAGCGCACCATCTTCTTCAAGGACGACGGCAACTACAAGACCCGCGCCGAGGT
GAAGTTCGAGGGCGACACCCTGGTGAACCGCATCGAGCTGAAGGGCATCGACTTCAAGGAGGACGGCAAC
ATCCTGGGGCACAAGCTGGAGTACAACTACAACAGCCACAAGGTCTATATCACCGCCGACAAGCAGAAGA
ACGGCATCAAGGTGAACTTCAAGACCCGCCACAACATCGAGGACGGCAGCGTGCAGCTCGCCGACCACTA
CCAGCAGAACACCCCCATCGGCGACGGCCCCGTGCTGCTGCCCGACAACCACTACCTGAGCACCCAGTCC
GCCCTGAGCAAAGACCCCAACGAGAAGCGCGATCACATGGTCCTGCTGGAGTTCGTGACCGCCGCCGGGA
TCACTCTCGGCATGGACGAGCTGTACAAGTAAGCGGCCGCGATCGCTCAACCTCTGGATTACAAAATTTG
TGAAAGATTGACTGGTATTCTTAACTATGTTGCTCCTTTTACGCTATGTGGATACGCTGCTTTAATGCCT
TTGTATCATGCTATTGCTTCCCGTATGGCTTTCATTTTCTCCTCCTTGTATAAATCCTGGTTGCTGTCTC
TTTATGAGGAGTTGTGGCCCGTTGTCAGGCAACGTGGCGTGGTGTGCACTGTGTTTGCTGACGCAACCCC
CACTGGTTGGGGCATTGCCACCACCTGTCAGCTCCTTTCCGGGACTTTCGCTTTCCCCCTCCCTATTGCC
ACGGCGGAACTCATCGCCGCCTGCCTTGCCCGCTGCTGGACAGGGGCTCGGCTGTTGGGCACTGACAATT
CCGTGGTGTTGTCGGGGAAATCATCGTCCTTTCCTTGGCTGCTCGCCTGTGTTGCCACCTGGATTCTGCG
CGGGACGTCCTTCTGCTACGTCCCTTCGGCCCTCAATCCAGCGGACCTTCCTTCCCGCGGCCTGCTGCCG
GCTCTGCGGCCTCTTCCGCGTCTTCGCCTTCGCCCTCAGACGAGTCGGATCTCCCTTTGGGCCGCCTCCC
CGCGATCGCAGACATGATAAGATACATTGATGAGTTTGGACAAACCACAACTAGAATGCAGTGAAAAAAA
TGCTTTATTTGTGAAATTTGTGATGCTATTGCTTTATTTGTAACCATTATAAGCTGCAATAAACAAGTTA
ACAACAACAATTGCATTCATTTTATGTTTCAGGTTCAGGGGGAGATGTGGGAGGTTTTTTAAAGCAAGTA
AAACCTCTACAAATGTGGTAGTCGAAATTCCCGATAAGGATCTTCGTCGACGAATTCCCGATAAGGATCT
TCCTAGAGCATGGCTACGTAGATAAGTAGCATGGCGGGTTAATCATTAACTACAAGGAACCCCTAGTGAT
GGAGTTGGCCACTCCCTCTCTGCGCGCTCGCTCGCTCACTGAGGCCGGGCGACCAAAGGTCGCCCGACGC
CCGGGCTTTGCCCGGGCGGCCTCAGTGAGCGAGCGAGCGCGCAGCCTTAATTAACCTAATTCACTGGCCG
TCGTTTTACAACGTCGTGACTGGGAAAACCCTGGCGTTACCCAACTTAATCGCCTTGCAGCACATCCCCC
TTTCGCCAGCTGGCGTAATAGCGAAGAGGCCCGCACCGATCGCCCTTCCCAACAGTTGCGCAGCCTGAAT
GGCGAATGGG
[124 nt withheld, positions 3161-3284]
C
[91 nt withheld, positions 3286-3376]
A
[49 nt withheld, positions 3378-3426]
CCTTTGACGTTGGAGTCCACGTTCTTT
[37 nt withheld, positions 3454-3490]
ACCCTATCTCGGTCTATTCTTTTGATTTATAAGGGATTTTGCCGATTTCGGCCTATTGGTTAAAAAATGA
GCTGATTTAACAAAAATTTAACGCGAATTTTAACAAAATATTAACGCTTACAATTTAGGTGGCACTTTTC
GGGGAAATGTGCGCGGAACCCCTATTTGTTTATTTTTCTAAATACATTCAAATATGTATCCGCTCATGAG
ACAATAACCCTGATAAATGCTTCAATAATATTGAAAAAGGAAGAGTATGAGTATTCAACATTTCCGTGTC
GCCCTTATTCCCTTTTTTGCGGCATTTTGCCTTCCTGTTTTTGCTCACCCAGAAACGCTGGTGAAAGTAA
AAGATGCTGAAGATCAGTTGGGTGCACGAGTGGGTTACATCGAACTGGATCTCAACAGCGGTAAGATCCT
TGAGAGTTTTCGCCCCGAAGAACGTTTTCCAATGATGAGCACTTTTAAAGTTCTGCTATGTGGCGCGGTA
TTATCCCGTATTGACGCCGGGCAAGAGCAACTCGGTCGCCGCATACACTATTCTCAGAATGACTTGGTTG
AGTACTCACCAGTCACAGAAAAGCATCTTACGGATGGCATGACAGTAAGAGAATTATGCAGTGCTGCCAT
AACCATGAGTGATAACACTGCGGCCAACTTACTTCTGACAACGATCGGAGGACCGAAGGAGCTAACCGCT
TTTTTGCACAACATGGGGGATCATGTAACTCGCCTTGATCGTTGGGAACCGGAGCTGAATGAAGCCATAC
CAAACGACGAGCGTGACACCACGATGCCTGTAGCAATGGCAACAACGTTGCGCAAACTATTAACTGGCGA
ACTACTTACTCTAGCTTCCCGGCAACAATTAATAGACTGGATGGAGGCGGATAAAGTTGCAGGACCACTT
CTGCGCTCGGCCCTTCCGGCTGGCTGGTTTATTGCTGATAAATCTGGAGCCGGTGAGCGTGGGTCTCGCG
GTATCATTGCAGCACTGGGGCCAGATGGTAAGCCCTCCCGTATCGTAGTTATCTACACGACGGGGAGTCA
GGCAACTATGGATGAACGAAATAGACAGATCGCTGAGATAGGTGCCTCACTGATTAAGCATTGGTAACTG
TCAGACCAAGTTTACTCATATATACTTTAGATTGATTTAAAACTTCATTTTTAATTTAAAAGGATCTAGG
TGAAGATCCTTTTTGATAATCTCATGACCAAAATCCCTTAACGTGAGTTTTCGTTCCACTGAGCGTCAGA
CCCCGTAGAAAAGATCAAAGGATCTTCTTGAGATCCTTTTTTTCTGCGCGTAATCTGCTGCTTGCAAACA
AAAAAACCACCGCTACCAGCGGTGGTTTGTTTGCCGGATCAAGAGCTACCAACTCTTTTTCCGAAGGTAA
CTGGCTTCAGCAGAGCGCAGATACCAAATACTGTTCTTCTAGTGTAGCCGTAGTTAGGCCACCACTTCAA
GAACTCTGTAGCACCGCCTACATACCTCGCTCTGCTAATCCTGTTACCAGTGGCTGCTGCCAGTGGCGAT
AAGTCGTGTCTTACCGGGTTGGACTCAAGACGATAGTTACCGGATAAGGCGCAGCGGTCGGGCTGAACGG
GGGGTTCGTGCACACAGCCCAGCTTGGAGCGAACGACCTACACCGAACTGAGATACCTACAGCGTGAGCT
ATGAGAAAGCGCCACGCTTCCCGAAGGGAGAAAGGCGGACAGGTATCCGGTAAGCGGCAGGGTCGGAACA
GGAGAGCGCACGAGGGAGCTTCCAGGGGGAAACGCCTGGTATCTTTATAGTCCTGTCGGGTTTCGCCACC
TCTGACTTGAGCGTCGATTTTTGTGATGCTCGTCAGGGGGGCGGAGCCTATGGAAAAACGCCAGCAACGC
GGCCTTTTTACGGTTCCTGGCCTTTTGCTGGCCTTTTGCTCACATGTTCTTTCCTGCGTTATCCCCTGAT
TCTGTGGATAACCGTATTACCGCCTTTGAGTGAGCTGATACCGCTCGCCGCAGCCGAACGACCGAGCGCA
GCGAGTCAGTGAGCGAGGAAGCGGAAGAGCGCCCAATACGCAAACCGCCTCTCCCCGCGCGTTGGCCGAT
TCATTAATGCAGCTGGCACGACAGGTTTCCCGACTGGAAAGCGGGCAGTGAGCGCAACGCAATTAATGTG
AGTTAGCTCACTCATTAGGCACCCCAGGCTTTACACTTTATGCTTCCGGCTCGTATGTTGTGTGGAATTG
TGAGCGGATAACAATTTCACACAGGAAACAGCTATGACCATGATTACGCCAGATTTAATTAAGGCCTTAA
TTAGG
Features (pLannotate 1.2.2; 16 found; start..end, strand, type, name):
   1044..1176    +  intron         chimeric intron: chimera between introns from human β-globin and immunoglobulin heavy chain genes
   1203..1922    +  CDS            EmGFP: Emerald GFP mammalian codon-optimized
   1937..2523    +  misc_feature   WPRE: woodchuck hepatitis virus posttranscriptional regulatory element
   2538..2659    -  polyA_signal   SV40 poly(A) signal: SV40 polyadenylation signal
   2682..2750    -  CDS            large T antigen (fragment): large T antigen from SV40 (simian virus 40)
   2855..2985    +  repeat_region  AAV2 ITR (fragment): inverted terminal repeat of adeno-associated virus serotype 2 inverted
   2999..3156    +  CDS            lacZα (fragment): LacZα fragment of β-galactosidase; lacZ fragment
   3161..3589    +  rep_origin     f1 ori (sequence partly withheld): f1 bacteriophage origin of replication; arrow indicates direction of (+) strand synthesis
   3642..3746    +  promoter       AmpR promoter: bla
   3747..4607    +  CDS            AmpR: β-lactamase; bla; confers resistance to ampicillin, carbenicillin, and related antibiotics
   4778..5366    +  rep_origin     ori: high-copy-number ColE1/pMB1/pBR322/pUC origin of replication
   5549..5641    +  CDS            lacI (fragment): lac repressor; lacI; The lac repressor binds to the lac operator to inhibit transcription in E. coli. This inhibition can be relieved by adding lactose or isopropyl-β-D-thiogalactopyranoside (IPTG).
   5654..5675    +  protein_bind   CAP binding site: CAP binding activates transcription in the presence of cAMP. E. coli catabolite activator protein
   5690..5720    +  promoter       lac promoter: promoter for the E. coli lac operon
   5728..5744    +  protein_bind   lac operator: The lac repressor binds to the lac operator to inhibit transcription in E. coli. This inhibition can be relieved by adding lactose or isopropyl-β-D-thiogalactopyranoside (IPTG). lac repressor encoded by lacI
   5805..130     -  repeat_region  AAV2 ITR (fragment) (across the origin): inverted terminal repeat of adeno-associated virus serotype 2 inverted
