[The description below was written by a language model from this plasmid's Addgene catalogue record and pLannotate feature annotations shown in this document.]
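Description:
pEMS2274 is a single-stranded AAV (ssAAV) genome plasmid built on the pEMS2131 backbone, designed to be packaged into recombinant adeno-associated virus for reporter expression in mammalian cells. It is propagated in E. coli under ampicillin selection (AmpR with its bla promoter). Replication is from a ColE1/pUC-type origin, although the catalogue lists the plasmid as low copy. An f1 origin and remnants of a lac cloning region (lacZα and lacI fragments, lac promoter and operator, CAP site) sit in the backbone outside the viral genome.

Two AAV2 inverted terminal repeats flank the payload and supply the cis signals for genome replication and encapsidation. Between them, the 801 bp human Ple344 MiniPromoter, a compact regulatory element derived from TUBB3, drives the cassette. The automated feature tables do not annotate this promoter, but the unannotated stretch between the 5' ITR and the intron is where it would be expected to lie. Downstream come a chimeric β-globin/immunoglobulin intron, which generally enhances transcript processing, a mammalian codon-optimized Emerald GFP coding sequence, a WPRE to boost post-transcriptional expression, and an SV40 polyadenylation signal with a small adjoining fragment of large T antigen sequence.

The construct serves to test the strength and cell-type specificity of the TUBB3 MiniPromoter by EmGFP fluorescence after AAV delivery. It was deposited with a study of MiniPromoters for expression in retinal ganglion cells of mouse and primate retina. The repository's sequencing result is 11 bp longer than the depositor's sequence, consistent with the noted 11 bp insertion that creates a StuI site upstream of the 5' ITR. The annotated features are otherwise identical in the two records.
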