Addgene plasmid #111900: pEMS2274
Purpose: ssAAV genome with Ple344 (TUBB3 MiniPromoter) driving an emerald GFP (EmGFP) reporter. Contains WPRE
Depositing lab: Elizabeth Simpson. Depositing organization: University of British Columbia. Publication: New MiniPromoter Ple345 (NEFL) Drives Strong and Specific Expression in Retinal Ganglion Cells of Mouse and Primate Retina. Simpson E, Korecki AJ, Fornes O, McGill TJ, Cueva-Vargas JL, Agostinone J, Farkas RA, Hickmott JW, Lam SL, Mathelier A, Renner LM, Stoddard J, Zhou M, Di Polo A, Neuringer M, Wasserman WW. Hum Gene Ther. 2018 Jul 31. doi: 10.1089/hum.2018.118. PubMed 30062914.
Backbone
  Vector backbone: pEMS2131
  Backbone manufacturer: Elizabeth Simpson (Addgene plasmid # 111895)
  Backbone size w/o insert (bp): 4999
  Vector type: AAV
Growth in bacteria
  Bacterial resistance: Ampicillin, 100 μg/mL
  Growth temperature: 37°C
  Growth strain: NEB Stable
  Copy number: Low Copy
Gene/Insert
  Gene/Insert name: Ple344
  Species: H. sapiens (human)
  Insert size (bp): 801
  Entrez Gene: TUBB3 (a.k.a. CDCBM, CDCBM1, CFEOM3, CFEOM3A, FEOM3, TUBB4, beta-4)
  Promoter: Ple344 (TUBB3 MiniPromoter)
  Cloning method: Unknown
  Sequencing primers: 5′ M13-rev; 3′ WPRE-R
Terms and licenses: Academic/Nonprofit Terms; Industry Terms: Not Available to Industry
Depositor comments: . Please see the annotated GenBank file and the additional image file for the specific location of features in this plasmid, including the MiniPromoter. Please note - an 11 bp insertion, which introduces a StuI site upstream of 5' ITR, was found during Addgene's Quality Control process.
How to cite: pEMS2274 was a gift from Elizabeth Simpson (Addgene plasmid # 111900 ; http://n2t.net/addgene:111900 ; RRID:Addgene_111900)
